>Addgene plasmid #145956 | pETM-30-GST-DmBelle_B | depositor full sequence | sequence record 288401 | Full Sequence
TGGCGAATGGG
[124 nt withheld, positions 12-135]
C
[91 nt withheld, positions 137-227]
A
[49 nt withheld, positions 229-277]
CCTTTGACGTTGGAGTCCACGTTCTTT
[37 nt withheld, positions 305-341]
ACCCTATCTCGGTCTATTCTTTTGATTTATAAGGGATTTTGCCGATTTCGGCCTATTGGTTAAAAAATGA
GCTGATTTAACAAAAATTTAACGCGAATTTTAACAAAATATTAACGTTTACAATTTCAGGTGGCACTTTT
CGGGGAAATGTGCGCGGAACCCCTATTTGTTTATTTTTCTAAATACATTCAAATATGTATCCGCTCATGA
ATTAATTCTTAGAAAAACTCATCGAGCATCAAATGAAACTGCAATTTATTCATATCAGGATTATCAATAC
CATATTTTTGAAAAAGCCGTTTCTGTAATGAAGGAGAAAACTCACCGAGGCAGTTCCATAGGATGGCAAG
ATCCTGGTATCGGTCTGCGATTCCGACTCGTCCAACATCAATACAACCTATTAATTTCCCCTCGTCAAAA
ATAAGGTTATCAAGTGAGAAATCACCATGAGTGACGACTGAATCCGGTGAGAATGGCAAAAGTTTATGCA
TTTCTTTCCAGACTTGTTCAACAGGCCAGCCATTACGCTCGTCATCAAAATCACTCGCATCAACCAAACC
GTTATTCATTCGTGATTGCGCCTGAGCGAGACGAAATACGCGATCGCTGTTAAAAGGACAATTACAAACA
GGAATCGAATGCAACCGGCGCAGGAACACTGCCAGCGCATCAACAATATTTTCACCTGAATCAGGATATT
CTTCTAATACCTGGAATGCTGTTTTCCCGGGGATCGCAGTGGTGAGTAACCATGCATCATCAGGAGTACG
GATAAAATGCTTGATGGTCGGAAGAGGCATAAATTCCGTCAGCCAGTTTAGTCTGACCATCTCATCTGTA
ACATCATTGGCAACGCTACCTTTGCCATGTTTCAGAAACAACTCTGGCGCATCGGGCTTCCCATACAATC
GATAGATTGTCGCACCTGATTGCCCGACATTATCGCGAGCCCATTTATACCCATATAAATCAGCATCCAT
GTTGGAATTTAATCGCGGCCTAGAGCAAGACGTTTCCCGTTGAATATGGCTCATAACACCCCTTGTATTA
CTGTTTATGTAAGCAGACAGTTTTATTGTTCATGACCAAAATCCCTTAACGTGAGTTTTCGTTCCACTGA
GCGTCAGACCCCGTAGAAAAGATCAAAGGATCTTCTTGAGATCCTTTTTTTCTGCGCGTAATCTGCTGCT
TGCAAACAAAAAAACCACCGCTACCAGCGGTGGTTTGTTTGCCGGATCAAGAGCTACCAACTCTTTTTCC
GAAGGTAACTGGCTTCAGCAGAGCGCAGATACCAAATACTGTCCTTCTAGTGTAGCCGTAGTTAGGCCAC
CACTTCAAGAACTCTGTAGCACCGCCTACATACCTCGCTCTGCTAATCCTGTTACCAGTGGCTGCTGCCA
GTGGCGATAAGTCGTGTCTTACCGGGTTGGACTCAAGACGATAGTTACCGGATAAGGCGCAGCGGTCGGG
CTGAACGGGGGGTTCGTGCACACAGCCCAGCTTGGAGCGAACGACCTACACCGAACTGAGATACCTACAG
CGTGAGCTATGAGAAAGCGCCACGCTTCCCGAAGGGAGAAAGGCGGACAGGTATCCGGTAAGCGGCAGGG
TCGGAACAGGAGAGCGCACGAGGGAGCTTCCAGGGGGAAACGCCTGGTATCTTTATAGTCCTGTCGGGTT
TCGCCACCTCTGACTTGAGCGTCGATTTTTGTGATGCTCGTCAGGGGGGCGGAGCCTATGGAAAAACGCC
AGCAACGCGGCCTTTTTACGGTTCCTGGCCTTTTGCTGGCCTTTTGCTCACATGTTCTTTCCTGCGTTAT
CCCCTGATTCTGTGGATAACCGTATTACCGCCTTTGAGTGAGCTGATACCGCTCGCCGCAGCCGAACGAC
CGAGCGCAGCGAGTCAGTGAGCGAGGAAGCGGAAGAGCGCCTGATGCGGTATTTTCTCCTTACGCATCTG
TGCGGTATTTCACACCGCATATATGGTGCACTCTCAGTACAATCTGCTCTGATGCCGCATAGTTAAGCCA
GTATACACTCCGCTATCGCTACGTGACTGGGTCATGGCTGCGCCCCGACACCCGCCAACACCCGCTGACG
CGCCCTGACGGGCTTGTCTGCTCCCGGCATCCGCTTACAGACAAGCTGTGACCGTCTCCGGGAGCTGCAT
GTGTCAGAGGTTTTCACCGTCATCACCGAAACGCGCGAGGCAGCTGCGGTAAAGCTCATCAGCGTGGTCG
TGAAGCGATTCACAGATGTCTGCCTGTTCATCCGCGTCCAGCTCGTTGAGTTTCTCCAGAAGCGTTAATG
TCTGGCTTCTGATAAAGCGGGCCATGTTAAGGGCGGTTTTTTCCTGTTTGGTCACTGATGCCTCCGTGTA
AGGGGGATTTCTGTTCATGGGGGTAATGATACCGATGAAACGAGAGAGGATGCTCACGATACGGGTTACT
GATGATGAACATGCCCGGTTACTGGAACGTTGTGAGGGTAAACAACTGGCGGTATGGATGCGGCGGGACC
AGAGAAAAATCACTCAGGGTCAATGCCAGCGCTTCGTTAATACAGATGTAGGTGTTCCACAGGGTAGCCA
GCAGCATCCTGCGATGCAGATCCGGAACATAATGGTGCAGGGCGCTGACTTCCGCGTTTCCAGACTTTAC
GAAACACGGAAACCGAAGACCATTCATGTTGTTGCTCAGGTCGCAGACGTTTTGCAGCAGCAGTCGCTTC
ACGTTCGCTCGCGTATCGGTGATTCATTCTGCTAACCAGTAAGGCAACCCCGCCAGCCTAGCCGGGTCCT
CAACGACAGGAGCACGATCATGCGCACCCGTGGGGCCGCCATGCCGGCGATAATGGCCTGCTTCTCGCCG
AAACGTTTGGTGGCGGGACCAGTGACGAAGGCTTGAGCGAGGGCGTGCAAGATTCCGAATACCGCAAGCG
ACAGGCCGATCATCGTCGCGCTCCAGCGAAAGCGGTCCTCGCCGAAAATGACCCAGAGCGCTGCCGGCAC
CTGTCCTACGAGTTGCATGATAAAGAAGACAGTCATAAGTGCGGCGACGATAGTCATGCCCCGCGCCCAC
CGGAAGGAGCTGACTGGGTTGAAGGCTCTCAAGGGCATCGGTCGAGATCCCGGTGCCTAATGAGTGAGCT
AACTTACATTAATTGCGTTGCGCTCACTGCCCGCTTTCCAGTCGGGAAACCTGTCGTGCCAGCTGCATTA
ATGAATCGGCCAACGCGCGGGGAGAGGCGGTTTGCGTATTGGGCGCCAGGGTGGTTTTTCTTTTCACCAG
TGAGACGGGCAACAGCTGATTGCCCTTCACCGCCTGGCCCTGAGAGAGTTGCAGCAAGCGGTCCACGCTG
GTTTGCCCCAGCAGGCGAAAATCCTGTTTGATGGTGGTTAACGGCGGGATATAACATGAGCTGTCTTCGG
TATCGTCGTATCCCACTACCGAGATATCCGCACCAACGCGCAGCCCGGACTCGGTAATGGCGCGCATTGC
GCCCAGCGCCATCTGATCGTTGGCAACCAGCATCGCAGTGGGAACGATGCCCTCATTCAGCATTTGCATG
GTTTGTTGAAAACCGGACATGGCACTCCAGTCGCCTTCCCGTTCCGCTATCGGCTGAATTTGATTGCGAG
TGAGATATTTATGCCAGCCAGCCAGACGCAGACGCGCCGAGACAGAACTTAATGGGCCCGCTAACAGCGC
GATTTGCTGGTGACCCAATGCGACCAGATGCTCCACGCCCAGTCGCGTACCGTCTTCATGGGAGAAAATA
ATACTGTTGATGGGTGTCTGGTCAGAGACATCAAGAAATAACGCCGGAACATTAGTGCAGGCAGCTTCCA
CAGCAATGGCATCCTGGTCATCCAGCGGATAGTTAATGATCAGCCCACTGACGCGTTGCGCGAGAAGATT
GTGCACCGCCGCTTTACAGGCTTCGACGCCGCTTCGTTCTACCATCGACACCACCACGCTGGCACCCAGT
TGATCGGCGCGAGATTTAATCGCCGCGACAATTTGCGACGGCGCGTGCAGGGCCAGACTGGAGGTGGCAA
CGCCAATCAGCAACGACTGTTTGCCCGCCAGTTGTTGTGCCACGCGGTTGGGAATGTAATTCAGCTCCGC
CATCGCCGCTTCCACTTTTTCCCGCGTTTTCGCAGAAACGTGGCTGGCCTGGTTCACCACGCGGGAAACG
GTCTGATAAGAGACACCGGCATACTCTGCGACATCGTATAACGTTACTGGTTTCACATTCACCACCCTGA
ATTGACTCTCTTCCGGGCGCTATCATGCCATACCGCGAAAGGTTTTGCGCCATTCGATGGTGTCCGGGAT
CTCGACGCTCTCCCTTATGCGACTCCTGCATTAGGAAGCAGCCCAGTAGTAGGTTGAGGCCGTTGAGCAC
CGCCGCCGCAAGGAATGGTGCATGCAAGGAGATGGCGCCCAACAGTCCCCCGGCCACGGGGCCTGCCACC
ATACCCACGCCGAAACAAGCGCTCATGAGCCCGAAGTGGCGAGCCCGATCTTCCCCATCGGTGATGTCGG
CGATATAGGCGCCAGCAACCGCACCTGTGGCGCCGGTGATGCCGGCCACGATGCGTCCGGCGTAGAGGAT
CGAGATCTCGATCCCGCGAAATTAATACGACTCACTATAGGGGAATTGTGAGCGGATAACAATTCCCCTC
TAGAAATAATTTTGTTTAACTTTAAGAAGGAGATATACCATGAAACATCACCATCACCATCACAACACTA
GTAGCAATTCCATGTCCCCTATACTAGGTTATTGGAAAATTAAGGGCCTTGTGCAACCCACTCGACTTCT
TTTGGAATATCTTGAAGAAAAATATGAAGAGCATTTGTATGAGCGCGATGAAGGTGATAAATGGCGAAAC
AAAAAGTTTGAATTGGGTTTGGAGTTTCCCAATCTTCCTTATTATATTGATGGTGATGTTAAATTAACAC
AGTCTATGGCCATCATACGTTATATAGCTGACAAGCACAACATGTTGGGTGGTTGTCCAAAAGAGCGTGC
AGAGATTTCAATGCTTGAAGGAGCGGTTTTGGATATTAGATACGGTGTTTCGAGAATTGCATATAGTAAA
GACTTTGAAACTCTCAAAGTTGATTTTCTTAGCAAGCTACCTGAAATGCTGAAAATGTTCGAAGATCGTT
TATGTCATAAAACATATTTAAATGGTGATCATGTAACCCATCCTGACTTCATGTTGTATGACGCTCTTGA
TGTTGTTTTATACATGGACCCAATGTGCCTGGATGCGTTCCCAAAATTAGTTTGTTTTAAAAAACGTATT
GAAGCTATCCCACAAATTGATAAGTACTTGAAATCCAGCAAGTATATAGCATGGCCTTTGCAGGGCTGGC
AAGCCACGTTTGGTGGTGGCGACCATCCTCCAACTAGTGGATCTGGTGGTGGTGGCGGATGGATGAGCGA
GAATCTTTATTTTCAGGGCGCCATGGCAATGAGTAATGCTATTAACCAAAATGGCACAGGTCTAGAGCAG
CAAGTTGCTGGTCTGGACTTGAATGGCGGCTCTGCTGACTACAGCGGCCCCATAACCAGCAAGACTTCCA
CTAACTCGGTCACCGGTGGTGTGTATGTGCCCCCGCACCTTCGTGGTGGTGGTGGCAATAACAACGCAGC
GGACGCAGAGAGCCAGGGCCAAGGACAGGGCCAGGGTCAGGGCTTCGACTCCAGATCCGGGAATCCGCGC
CAGGAGACTAGGGACCCTCAACAGTCGCGCGGAGGCGGAGGCGAATACCGCAGAGGCGGCGGCGGTGGTG
GTCGCGGCTTCAATCGCCAGAGCGGCGACTACGGTTACGGAAGCGGCGGCGGAGGACGACGTGGAGGCGG
TGGACGTTTCGAGGACAACTACAACGGTGGTGAATTCGATTCGCGTCGCGGCGGTGACTGGAATCGCAGC
GGCGGAGGCGGCGGAGGAGGTCGAGGATTTGGACGCGGACCATCGTACCGCGGCGGTGGCGGCGGAAGCG
GTAGCAACCTCAACGAGCAGACTGCCGAGGATGGCCAGGCACAGCAGCAGCAGCAGCCGCGCAACGATCG
TTGGCAGGAGCCAGAACGTCCTGCCGGATTCGATGGCAGCGAGGGCGGACAGTCTGCCGGCGGCAACAGA
AGCTACAACAATCGCGGCGAGCGCGGAGGCGGCGGTTACAACAGCCGCTGGAAGGAGGGCGGCGGCTCAA
ACGTCGACTACACAAAGCTGGGCGCCCGAGATGAGCGCCTGGAGGTGGAGCTGTTCGGCGTGGGCAATAC
GGGAATCAATTTTGACAAATACGAGGATATACCCGTGGAGGCGACGGGCCAGAATGTGCCCCCGAACATC
ACATCGTTCGATGATGTGCAGCTGACGGAGATTATCCGCAACAACGTGGCCTTAGCACGTTATGACAAAC
CGACACCGGTGCAGAAGCACGCCATTCCGATCATTATCAATGGCCGGGATCTAATGGCCTGCGCCCAGAC
TGGATCCGGCAAGACGGCCGCCTTCCTGGTGCCGATTCTCAACCAGATGTACGAGCTGGGACATGTGCCC
CCGCCGCAAAGCACCCGGCAGTACAGCCGGCGCAAGCAGTATCCGTTGGGTCTGGTGCTGGCGCCGACCC
GCGAACTGGCCACCCAGATCTTTGAGGAGGCCAAGAAGTTCGCCTATCGCTCCCGGATGCGCCCGGCAGT
GCTGTACGGCGGAAACAATACTAGCGAGCAGATGCGCGAGCTGGACCGCGGTTGCCATCTGATTGTGGCC
ACACCCGGTCGCCTAGAGGACATGATCACACGCGGAAAGGTGGGACTGGAGAACATTCGATTCCTTGTAC
TGGATGAGGCTGATCGTATGTTGGACATGGGTTTCGAGCCGCAGATCCGTCGCATCGTCGAACAGCTAAA
CATGCCGCCAACCGGACAGCGCCAGACGCTTATGTTCTCGGCCACATTCCCCAAGCAGATCCAGGAGTTA
GCCAGCGATTTCCTCAGCAACTACATTTTCTTGGCCGTTGGTCGTGTGGGCTCCACATCTGAGAACATTA
CGCAGACAATCCTGTGGGTCTATGAACCCGACAAGCGCTCGTATCTGCTGGATCTGCTCTCGTCTATCCG
CGATGGCCCCGAATACACCAAAGACAGCCTAACACTGATCTTTGTGGAGACTAAGAAGGGTGCAGACTCG
CTGGAGGAGTTCCTGTACCAGTGCAATCATCCCGTCACTAGCATCCACGGTGATCGCACGCAGAAGGAGC
GCGAGGAGGCACTGCGCTGCTTCCGATCGGGCGACTGCCCCATCCTGGTGGCCACAGCCGTGGCCGCTCG
TGGCCTGGACATTCCGCACGTTAAGCACGTTATTAACTTTGACCTGCCCTCGGATGTGGAGGAGTATGTC
CACCGTATCGGGCGTACCGGACGTATGGGTAATCTTGGTGTGGCCACCTCCTTTTTCAACGAAAAGAACC
GCAACATTTGCTCCGATCTCTTGGAGCTGCTGATCGAAACGAAGCAGGAGATCCCCAGTTTCATGGAGGA
TATGAGTTCGGATCGCGGACATGGCGGAGCCAAGCGGGCTGGACGAGGCGGTGGTGGACGTTATGGTGGC
GGCTTCGGCTCCAGGGATTACCGTCAAAGCTCTGGCGGCGGCGGTGGCGGACGCAGTGGACCGCCACCAC
GTAGCGGTGGTTCCGGATCAGGAGGCGGCGGCGGCAGTTACCGCAGCAATGGAAACTCGTACGGCGGCAA
TTCGGGCGGCGGTGGATACTATGGCGGCGGCGCCGGTGGTGGCTCCTATGGCGGCTCCTACGGCGGCGGC
AGTGCCTCGCACTCTTCGAACGCACCCGACTGGTGGGCTCAATGAGGTACCGGATCCGAATTCGAGCTCC
GTCGACAAGCTTGCGGCCGCACTCGAGCACCACCACCACCACCACTGAGATCCGGCTGCTAACAAAGCCC
GAAAGGAAGCTGAGTTGGCTGCTGCCACCGCTGAGCAATAACTAGCATAACCCCTTGGGGCCTCTAAACG
GGTCTTGAGGGGTTTTTTGCTGAAAGGAGGAACTATATCCGGAT
Features (pLannotate 1.2.2; 22 found; start..end, strand, type, name):
     12..467     +  rep_origin     f1 ori (sequence partly withheld): f1 bacteriophage origin of replication; arrow indicates direction of (+) strand synthesis
    494..551     +  promoter       AmpR promoter (fragment): bla
    560..1375    -  CDS            KanR: aminoglycoside phosphotransferase; aph(3')-Ia; confers resistance to kanamycin in bacteria or G418 (Geneticin®) in eukaryotes
   1497..2085    +  rep_origin     ori: high-copy-number ColE1/pMB1/pBR322/pUC origin of replication
   2271..2413    -  misc_feature   bom: basis of mobility region from pBR322
   2515..2706    -  CDS            rop: Rop protein, which maintains plasmids at low copy number; rop
   2723..3103    +  CDS            YPB1_ECOLX: Protein predicted: Swiss-Prot protein existence level 4. From Escherichia coli.
   3175..3466    -  CDS            TcR (fragment): tetracycline efflux protein; tet; confers resistance to tetracycline
   3481..3502    -  protein_bind   CAP binding site: CAP binding activates transcription in the presence of cAMP. E. coli catabolite activator protein
   3515..4597    -  CDS            lacI: lac repressor; lacI; The lac repressor binds to the lac operator to inhibit transcription in E. coli. This inhibition can be relieved by adding lactose or isopropyl-β-D-thiogalactopyranoside (IPTG).
   4598..4675    -  promoter       lacI promoter: lacI
   4683..4962    -  CDS            TcR (fragment): tetracycline efflux protein; tet; confers resistance to tetracycline
   4984..5002    +  promoter       T7 promoter: promoter for bacteriophage T7 RNA polymerase
   5003..5027    +  protein_bind   lac operator: The lac repressor binds to the lac operator to inhibit transcription in E. coli. This inhibition can be relieved by adding lactose or isopropyl-β-D-thiogalactopyranoside (IPTG). lac repressor encoded by lacI
   5042..5064    +  RBS            RBS: efficient ribosome binding site from bacteriophage T7 gene 10 (Olins and Rangwala, 1989)
   5077..5094    +  CDS            7xHis (fragment): 6xHis affinity tag
   5113..5764    +  CDS            GST (fragment): glutathione S-transferase from Schistosoma japonicum
   5799..5819    +  CDS            capTEV™ (fragment): composite tag for in vivo biotinylation, TEV protease cleavage, and 6xHis tagging
   5830..8223    +  CDS            bel: DDX3_DROME - Experimental evidence at protein level: Swiss-Prot protein existence level 1. ATP-dependent RNA helicase that is essential and required for cellular function, larval growth, and for male and female fertility. Also required for RNA interference (RNAi), double-stranded RNA induces potent and specific gene silencing, by acting downstream of dsRNA internalization. RNAi is mediated by the RNA-induced silencing complex (RISC), a sequence-specific, multicomponent nuclease that destroys or silences messenger RNAs homologous to the silencing trigger. From Drosophila melanogaster (Fruit fly
   8279..8296    +  CDS            9xHis (fragment): 9xHis affinity tag
   8306..8355    +  CDS            SET1 (fragment): solubility-enhancement tag derived from T7 phage gene 10B
   8363..8410    +  terminator     T7 terminator: transcription terminator for bacteriophage T7 RNA polymerase
