>Addgene plasmid #145956 | pETM-30-GST-DmBelle_B | addgene full sequence | sequence record 436556 | Addgene NGS Result
TGGCGAATGGG
[124 nt withheld, positions 12-135]
C
[91 nt withheld, positions 137-227]
A
[49 nt withheld, positions 229-277]
CCTTTGACGTTGGAGTCCACGTTCTTT
[37 nt withheld, positions 305-341]
ACCCTATCTCGGTCTATTCTTTTGATTTATAAGGGATTTTGCCGATTTCGGCCTATTGGTTAAAAAATGA
GCTGATTTAACAAAAATTTAACGCGAATTTTAACAAAATATTAACGCTTACAATTTAGGTGGCACTTTTC
GGGGAAATGTGCGCGGAACCCCTATTTGTTTATTTTTCTAAATACATTCAAATATGTATCCGCTCATGAA
TTAATTCTTAGAAAAACTCATCGAGCATCAAATGAAACTGCAATTTATTCATATCAGGATTATCAATACC
ATATTTTTGAAAAAGCCGTTTCTGTAATGAAGGAGAAAACTCACCGAGGCAGTTCCATAGGATGGCAAGA
TCCTGGTATCGGTCTGCGATTCCGACTCGTCCAACATCAATACAACCTATTAATTTCCCCTCGTCAAAAA
TAAGGTTATCAAGTGAGAAATCACCATGAGTGACGACTGAATCCGGTGAGAATGGCAAAAGTTTATGCAT
TTCTTTCCAGACTTGTTCAACAGGCCAGCCATTACGCTCGTCATCAAAATCACTCGCATCAACCAAACCG
TTATTCATTCGTGATTGCGCCTGAGCGAGACGAAATACGCGATCGCTGTTAAAAGGACAATTACAAACAG
GAATCGAATGCAACCGGCGCAGGAACACTGCCAGCGCATCAACAATATTTTCACCTGAATCAGGATATTC
TTCTAATACCTGGAATGCTGTTTTCCCGGGGATCGCAGTGGTGAGTAACCATGCATCATCAGGAGTACGG
ATAAAATGCTTGATGGTCGGAAGAGGCATAAATTCCGTCAGCCAGTTTAGTCTGACCATCTCATCTGTAA
CATCATTGGCAACGCTACCTTTGCCATGTTTCAGAAACAACTCTGGCGCATCGGGCTTCCCATACAATCG
ATAGATTGTCGCACCTGATTGCCCGACATTATCGCGAGCCCATTTATACCCATATAAATCAGCATCCATG
TTGGAATTTAATCGCGGCCTAGAGCAAGACGTTTCCCGTTGAATATGGCTCATAACACCCCTTGTATTAC
TGTTTATGTAAGCAGACAGTTTTATTGTTCATGACCAAAATCCCTTAACGTGAGTTTTCGTTCCACTGAG
CGTCAGACCCCGTAGAAAAGATCAAAGGATCTTCTTGAGATCCTTTTTTTCTGCGCGTAATCTGCTGCTT
GCAAACAAAAAAACCACCGCTACCAGCGGTGGTTTGTTTGCCGGATCAAGAGCTACCAACTCTTTTTCCG
AAGGTAACTGGCTTCAGCAGAGCGCAGATACCAAATACTGTCCTTCTAGTGTAGCCGTAGTTAGGCCACC
ACTTCAAGAACTCTGTAGCACCGCCTACATACCTCGCTCTGCTAATCCTGTTACCAGTGGCTGCTGCCAG
TGGCGATAAGTCGTGTCTTACCGGGTTGGACTCAAGACGATAGTTACCGGATAAGGCGCAGCGGTCGGGC
TGAACGGGGGGTTCGTGCACACAGCCCAGCTTGGAGCGAACGACCTACACCGAACTGAGATACCTACAGC
GTGAGCTATGAGAAAGCGCCACGCTTCCCGAAGGGAGAAAGGCGGACAGGTATCCGGTAAGCGGCAGGGT
CGGAACAGGAGAGCGCACGAGGGAGCTTCCAGGGGGAAACGCCTGGTATCTTTATAGTCCTGTCGGGTTT
CGCCACCTCTGACTTGAGCGTCGATTTTTGTGATGCTCGTCAGGGGGGCGGAGCCTATGGAAAAACGCCA
GCAACGCGGCCTTTTTACGGTTCCTGGCCTTTTGCTGGCCTTTTGCTCACATGTTCTTTCCTGCGTTATC
CCCTGATTCTGTGGATAACCGTATTACCGCCTTTGAGTGAGCTGATACCGCTCGCCGCAGCCGAACGACC
GAGCGCAGCGAGTCAGTGAGCGAGGAAGCGGAAGAGCGCCTGATGCGGTATTTTCTCCTTACGCATCTGT
GCGGTATTTCACACCGCAATGGTGCACTCTCAGTACAATCTGCTCTGATGCCGCATAGTTAAGCCAGTAT
ACACTCCGCTATCGCTACGTGACTGGGTCATGGCTGCGCCCCGACACCCGCCAACACCCGCTGACGCGCC
CTGACGGGCTTGTCTGCTCCCGGCATCCGCTTACAGACAAGCTGTGACCGTCTCCGGGAGCTGCATGTGT
CAGAGGTTTTCACCGTCATCACCGAAACGCGCGAGGCAGCTGCGGTAAAGCTCATCAGCGTGGTCGTGAA
GCGATTCACAGATGTCTGCCTGTTCATCCGCGTCCAGCTCGTTGAGTTTCTCCAGAAGCGTTAATGTCTG
GCTTCTGATAAAGCGGGCCATGTTAAGGGCGGTTTTTTCCTGTTTGGTCACTGATGCCTCCGTGTAAGGG
GGATTTCTGTTCATGGGGGTAATGATACCGATGAAACGAGAGAGGATGCTCACGATACGGGTTACTGATG
ATGAACATGCCCGGTTACTGGAACGTTGTGAGGGTAAACAACTGGCGGTATGGATGCGGCGGGACCAGAG
AAAAATCACTCAGGGTCAATGCCAGCGCTTCGTTAATACAGATGTAGGTGTTCCACAGGGTAGCCAGCAG
CATCCTGCGATGCAGATCCGGAACATAATGGTGCAGGGCGCTGACTTCCGCGTTTCCAGACTTTACGAAA
CACGGAAACCGAAGACCATTCATGTTGTTGCTCAGGTCGCAGACGTTTTGCAGCAGCAGTCGCTTCACGT
TCGCTCGCGTATCGGTGATTCATTCTGCTAACCAGTAAGGCAACCCCGCCAGCCTAGCCGGGTCCTCAAC
GACAGGAGCACGATCATGCGCACCCGTGGGGCCGCCATGCCGGCGATAATGGCCTGCTTCTCGCCGAAAC
GTTTGGTGGCGGGACCAGTGACGAAGGCTTGAGCGAGGGCGTGCAAGATTCCGAATACCGCAAGCGACAG
GCCGATCATCGTCGCGCTCCAGCGAAAGCGGTCCTCGCCGAAAATGACCCAGAGCGCTGCCGGCACCTGT
CCTACGAGTTGCATGATAAAGAAGACAGTCATAAGTGCGGCGACGATAGTCATGCCCCGCGCCCACCGGA
AGGAGCTGACTGGGTTGAAGGCTCTCAAGGGCATCGGTCGAGATCCCGGTGCCTAATGAGTGAGCTAACT
TACATTAATTGCGTTGCGCTCACTGCCCGCTTTCCAGTCGGGAAACCTGTCGTGCCAGCTGCATTAATGA
ATCGGCCAACGCGCGGGGAGAGGCGGTTTGCGTATTGGGCGCCAGGGTGGTTTTTCTTTTCACCAGTGAG
ACGGGCAACAGCTGATTGCCCTTCACCGCCTGGCCCTGAGAGAGTTGCAGCAAGCGGTCCACGCTGGTTT
GCCCCAGCAGGCGAAAATCCTGTTTGATGGTGGTTAACGGCGGGATATAACATGAGCTGTCTTCGGTATC
GTCGTATCCCACTACCGAGATATCCGCACCAACGCGCAGCCCGGACTCGGTAATGGCGCGCATTGCGCCC
AGCGCCATCTGATCGTTGGCAACCAGCATCGCAGTGGGAACGATGCCCTCATTCAGCATTTGCATGGTTT
GTTGAAAACCGGACATGGCACTCCAGTCGCCTTCCCGTTCCGCTATCGGCTGAATTTGATTGCGAGTGAG
ATATTTATGCCAGCCAGCCAGACGCAGACGCGCCGAGACAGAACTTAATGGGCCCGCTAACAGCGCGATT
TGCTGGTGACCCAATGCGACCAGATGCTCCACGCCCAGTCGCGTACCGTCTTCATGGGAGAAAATAATAC
TGTTGATGGGTGTCTGGTCAGAGACATCAAGAAATAACGCCGGAACATTAGTGCAGGCAGCTTCCACAGC
AATGGCATCCTGGTCATCCAGCGGATAGTTAATGATCAGCCCACTGACGCGTTGCGCGAGAAGATTGTGC
ACCGCCGCTTTACAGGCTTCGACGCCGCTTCGTTCTACCATCGACACCACCACGCTGGCACCCAGTTGAT
CGGCGCGAGATTTAATCGCCGCGACAATTTGCGACGGCGCGTGCAGGGCCAGACTGGAGGTGGCAACGCC
AATCAGCAACGACTGTTTGCCCGCCAGTTGTTGTGCCACGCGGTTGGGAATGTAATTCAGCTCCGCCATC
GCCGCTTCCACTTTTTCCCGCGTTTTCGCAGAAACGTGGCTGGCCTGGTTCACCACGCGGGAAACGGTCT
GATAAGAGACACCGGCATACTCTGCGACATCGTATAACGTTACTGGTTTCACATTCACCACCCTGAATTG
ACTCTCTTCCGGGCGCTATCATGCCATACCGCGAAAGGTTTTGCGCCATTCGATGGTGTCCGGGATCTCG
ACGCTCTCCCTTATGCGACTCCTGCATTAGGAAGCAGCCCAGTAGTAGGTTGAGGCCGTTGAGCACCGCC
GCCGCAAGGAATGGTGCATGCAAGGAGATGGCGCCCAACAGTCCCCCGGCCACGGGGCCTGCCACCATAC
CCACGCCGAAACAAGCGCTCATGAGCCCGAAGTGGCGAGCCCGATCTTCCCCATCGGTGATGTCGGCGAT
ATAGGCGCCAGCAACCGCACCTGTGGCGCCGGTGATGCCGGCCACGATGCGTCCGGCGTAGAGGATCGAG
ATCTCGATCCCGCGAAATTAATACGACTCACTATAGGGGAATTGTGAGCGGATAACAATTCCCCTCTAGA
AATAATTTTGTTTAACTTTAAGAAGGAGATATACCATGAAACATCACCATCACCATCACCCCATGAGCGA
TTACGACATCCCCACTACTGAGAATCTTTATTTTCAGGGCGCCATGGCAATGAGTAATGCTATTAACCAA
AATGGCACAGGTCTAGAGCAGCAAGTTGCTGGTCTGGACTTGAATGGCGGCTCTGCTGACTACAGCGGCC
CCATAACCAGCAAGACTTCCACTAACTCGGTCACCGGTGGTGTGTATGTGCCCCCGCACCTTCGTGGTGG
TGGTGGCAATAACAACGCAGCGGACGCAGAGAGCCAGGGCCAAGGACAGGGCCAGGGTCAGGGCTTCGAC
TCCAGATCCGGGAATCCGCGCCAGGAGACTAGGGACCCTCAACAGTCGCGCGGAGGCGGAGGCGAATACC
GCAGAGGCGGCGGCGGTGGTGGTCGCGGCTTCAATCGCCAGAGCGGCGACTACGGTTACGGAAGCGGCGG
AGGAGGACGGCGAGGAGGCGGTGGACGTTTCGAGGACAACTACAACGGTGGTGAATTCGATTCGCGTCGC
GGCGGTGACTGGAATCGCAGCGGCGGAGGAGGTCGAGGATTTGGACGCGGACCATCGTACCGCGGCGGTG
GCGGCGGAAGCGGTAGCAACCTCAACGAGCAGACTGCCGAGGATGGCCAGGCACAGCAGCAGCAGCAGCC
GCGCAACGATCGTTGGCAGGAGCCAGAACGTCCTGCCGGATTCGATGGCAGCGAGGGCGGACAGTCTGCC
GGCGGCAACAGAAGCTACAACAATCGCGGCGAGCGCGGAGGCGGCGGTTACAACAGCCGCTGGAAGGAGG
GCGGCGGCTCAAACGTCGACTACACAAAGCTGGGCGCCCGAGATGAGCGCCTGGAGGTGGAGCTGTTCGG
CGTGGGCAATACGGGAATCAATTTTGACAAATACGAGGATATACCCGTGGAGGCGACGGGCCAGAATGTG
CCCCCGAACATCACATCGTTCGATGATGTGCAGCTGACGGAGATTATCCGCAACAACGTGGCCTTAGCAC
GTTATGACAAACCGACACCGGTGCAGAAGCACGCCATTCCGATCATTATCAATGGCCGGGATCTAATGGC
CTGCGCCCAGACTGGATCCGGCAAGACGGCCGCCTTCCTGGTGCCGATTCTCAACCAGATGTACGAGCTG
GGACATGTGCCCCCGCCGCAAAGCACCCGGCAGTACAGCCGGCGCAAGCAGTATCCGTTGGGTCTGGTGC
TGGCGCCGACCCGCGAACTGGCCACCCAGATCTTTGAGGAGGCCAAGAAGTTCGCCTATCGCTCCCGGAT
GCGCCCGGCAGTGCTGTACGGCGGAAACAATACTAGCGAGCAGATGCGCGAGCTGGACCGCGGTTGCCAT
CTGATTGTGGCCACACCCGGTCGCCTAGAGGACATGATCGCACGCGGAAAGGTGGGACTGGAGAACATTC
GATTCCTTGTACTGGATGAGGCTGATCGTATGTTGGACATGGGTTTCGAGCCGCAGATCCGTCGCATCGT
CGAACAGCTAAACATGCCGCCAACCGGACAGCGCCAGACGCTTATGTTCTCGGCCACATTCCCCAAGCAG
ATCCAGGAGTTAGCCAGCGATTTCCTCAGCAACTACATTTTCTTGGCCGTTGGTCGTGTGGGCTCCACAT
CTGAGAACATTACGCAGGCAATCCTGTGGGTCTATGAACCCGACAAGCGCTCGTATCTGCTGGATCTGCT
CTCGTCTATCCGCGATGGCCCCGAATACACCAAAGACAGCCTAACACTGATCTTTGTGGAGACTAAGAAG
GGTGCAGACTCGCTGGAGGAGTTCCTGTACCAGTGCAATCATCCCGTCACTAGTATCCACGGTGATCGCA
CGCAGAAGGAGCGCGAGGAGGCACTGCGCTGCTTCCGATCGGGCGACTGCCCCATCCTGGTGGCCACAGC
CGTGGCCGCTCGTGGCCTGGACATTCCGCACGTTAAGCACGTTATTAACTTTGACCTGCCCTCGGATGTG
GAGGAGTATGTCCACCGTATCGGGCGTACCGGACGTATGGGTAATCTTGGTGTGGCCACCTCCTTTTTCA
ACGAAAAGAACCGCAACATTTGCTCCGATCTCTTGGAGCTGCTGATCGAAACGAAGCAGGAGGTCCCCAG
TTTCATGGAGGATATGAGTTCGGATCGCGGACATGGCGGAGCCAAGCGGGCTGGACGAGGCGGTGGTGGA
CGTTATGGTGGCGGCTTCGGCTCCAGGGATTACCGTCAAAGCTCTGGCGGCGGCGGTGGCGGACGCAGTG
GACCGCCACCACGTAGCGGTGGTTCCGGATCAGGAGGCGGCGGCGGCAGTTACCGCAGCAATGGAAACTC
GTACGGCGGCAATTCGGGCGGCGGTGGATACTATGGCGGCGGCGCCGGTGGTGGCTCCTATGGCGGCTCC
TACGGCGGCGGCAGTGCCTCGCACTCTTCGAACGCACCCGACTGGTGGGCTCAATGAGGTACCGGATCCG
AATTCGAGCTCCGTCGACAAGCTTGCGGCCGCACTCGAGCACCACCACCACCACCACTGAGATCCGGCTG
CTAACAAAGCCCGAAAGGAAGCTGAGTTGGCTGCTGCCACCGCTGAGCAATAACTAGCATAACCCCTTGG
GGCCTCTAAACGGGTCTTGAGGGGTTTTTTGCTGAAAGGAGGAACTATATCCGGAT
Features (pLannotate 1.2.2; 21 found; start..end, strand, type, name):
     12..440     +  rep_origin     f1 ori (sequence partly withheld): f1 bacteriophage origin of replication; arrow indicates direction of (+) strand synthesis
    493..550     +  promoter       AmpR promoter (fragment): bla
    559..1374    -  CDS            KanR: aminoglycoside phosphotransferase; aph(3')-Ia; confers resistance to kanamycin in bacteria or G418 (Geneticin®) in eukaryotes
   1496..2084    +  rep_origin     ori: high-copy-number ColE1/pMB1/pBR322/pUC origin of replication
   2270..2409    -  misc_feature   bom: basis of mobility region from pBR322
   2511..2702    -  CDS            rop: Rop protein, which maintains plasmids at low copy number; rop
   2719..3099    +  CDS            YPB1_ECOLX: Protein predicted: Swiss-Prot protein existence level 4. From Escherichia coli.
   3171..3462    -  CDS            TcR (fragment): tetracycline efflux protein; tet; confers resistance to tetracycline
   3477..3498    -  protein_bind   CAP binding site: CAP binding activates transcription in the presence of cAMP. E. coli catabolite activator protein
   3511..4593    -  CDS            lacI: lac repressor; lacI; The lac repressor binds to the lac operator to inhibit transcription in E. coli. This inhibition can be relieved by adding lactose or isopropyl-β-D-thiogalactopyranoside (IPTG).
   4594..4671    -  promoter       lacI promoter: lacI
   4679..4958    -  CDS            TcR (fragment): tetracycline efflux protein; tet; confers resistance to tetracycline
   4980..4998    +  promoter       T7 promoter: promoter for bacteriophage T7 RNA polymerase
   4999..5023    +  protein_bind   lac operator: The lac repressor binds to the lac operator to inhibit transcription in E. coli. This inhibition can be relieved by adding lactose or isopropyl-β-D-thiogalactopyranoside (IPTG). lac repressor encoded by lacI
   5038..5060    +  RBS            RBS: efficient ribosome binding site from bacteriophage T7 gene 10 (Olins and Rangwala, 1989)
   5073..5091    +  CDS            7xHis (fragment): 6xHis affinity tag
   5120..5140    +  CDS            capTEV™ (fragment): composite tag for in vivo biotinylation, TEV protease cleavage, and 6xHis tagging
   5151..7535    +  CDS            bel: DDX3_DROME - Experimental evidence at protein level: Swiss-Prot protein existence level 1. ATP-dependent RNA helicase that is essential and required for cellular function, larval growth, and for male and female fertility. Also required for RNA interference (RNAi), double-stranded RNA induces potent and specific gene silencing, by acting downstream of dsRNA internalization. RNAi is mediated by the RNA-induced silencing complex (RISC), a sequence-specific, multicomponent nuclease that destroys or silences messenger RNAs homologous to the silencing trigger. From Drosophila melanogaster (Fruit fly
   7591..7608    +  CDS            9xHis (fragment): 9xHis affinity tag
   7618..7667    +  CDS            SET1 (fragment): solubility-enhancement tag derived from T7 phage gene 10B
   7675..7722    +  terminator     T7 terminator: transcription terminator for bacteriophage T7 RNA polymerase
