[The description below was written by a language model from this plasmid's Addgene catalogue record and pLannotate feature annotations shown in this document.]
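Description:
pETM-30-GST-DmBelle_B is a bacterial expression plasmid for producing the Drosophila melanogaster DEAD-box RNA helicase Belle (bel, the fly DDX3 orthologue) in E. coli. The catalogue lists the backbone as unknown, although the name and the annotated features point to a pET-type pETM-30 vector. It carries a kanamycin resistance gene (aph(3')-Ia), a ColE1/pBR322-type origin with the bom region and the rop gene, consistent with the low copy number recorded, and an f1 origin. Short tetracycline-resistance fragments and a predicted E. coli ORF are backbone remnants rather than functional elements.

Expression is driven by a T7 promoter followed by a lac operator and the T7 gene 10 ribosome binding site, with a T7 terminator downstream. The plasmid-borne lacI gene keeps transcription repressed until induction with IPTG, in a host that supplies T7 RNA polymerase. In the depositor's 8,435 nt sequence the reading frame comprises an N-terminal His tag, Schistosoma japonicum GST, a short match that corresponds to a TEV protease cleavage site, and then the bel coding sequence, which the depositor took from an NCBI reference transcript. This arrangement allows nickel or glutathione affinity purification followed by removal of the tags. A second His-tag match lies downstream of the insert, but the record does not show whether it is translated.

The two sequence records disagree. The 7,747 nt repository NGS sequence has the His tag, TEV site and bel, but no GST feature is annotated and the record is roughly 690 nt shorter. The bel annotation is also slightly shorter in that record. The depositor notes that its sequence may be theoretical, so the presence of GST in the distributed plasmid should be checked.
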