Addgene plasmid #145956: pETM-30-GST-DmBelle_B
Purpose: Bacterial Expression of DmBelle
Depositing lab: Elisa Izaurralde. Depositing organization: Max Planck Institute for Developmental Biology.
Backbone
  Vector backbone: Unknown
  Vector type: Bacterial Expression
Growth in bacteria
  Bacterial resistance: Kanamycin, 50 μg/mL
  Growth temperature: 37°C
  Growth strain: DH5alpha
  Copy number: Low Copy
Gene/Insert
  Gene/Insert name: DmBelle
  Species: D. melanogaster (fly)
  Entrez Gene: bel (a.k.a. Dmel_CG9748, BEL, Bel, CG9748, DmRH6, Dmel\CG9748, L3, anon-85Ab, cap, cg9748, l(3)85Ac, l(3)L3, l(3)L4740, l(3)S047110, l(3)S097074, ms(3)Pneo85A, ms(3)neo30)
  Cloning method: Unknown
Terms and licenses: Academic/Nonprofit Terms; Industry Terms: Not Available to Industry
Depositor comments: ORF extracted from NCBI: NM_080522.3 Plasmids from this collection were made available to the research community and donated after the lab closed. Please note that the sequence provided by the depositing laboratory may be theoretical/predicted or based on Sanger sequencing results. There may be discrepancies between sequencing results obtained by Addgene and the depositor sequence. If an Addgene verified sequence is not available, please contact before placing your order to request that our lab fully sequence the plasmid.
How to cite: pETM-30-GST-DmBelle_B was a gift from Elisa Izaurralde (Addgene plasmid # 145956)
